>Addgene plasmid #76007 | MAP3K10 gRNA (BRDN0001146111) | addgene full sequence | sequence record 185000 | Addgene Assembled Sequence
CCCGGGTGCAAAGATGGATAAAGTTTTAAACAGAGAGGAATCTTTGCAGCTAATGGACCTTCTAGGTCTT
GAAAGGAGTGGGAATTGGCTCCGGTGCCCGTCAGTGGGCAGAGCGCACATCGCCCACAGTCCCCGAGAAG
TTGGGGGGAGGGGTCGGCAATTGATCCGGTGCCTAGAGAAGGTGGCGCGGGGTAAACTGGGAAAGTGATG
TCGTGTACTGGCTCCGCCTTTTTCCCGAGGGTGGGGGAGAACCGTATATAAGTGCAGTAGTCGCCGTGAA
CGTTCTTTTTCGCAACGGGTTTGCCGCCAGAACACAGGTAAGTGCCGTGTGTGGTTCCCGCGGGCCTGGC
CTCTTTACGGGTTATGGCCCTTGCGTGCCTTGAATTACTTCCACCTGGCTGCAGTACGTGATTCTTGATC
CCGAGCTTCGGGTTGGAAGTGGGTGGGAGAGTTCGAGGCCTTGCGCTTAAGGAGCCCCTTCGCCTCGTGC
TTGAGTTGAGGCCTGGCCTGGGCGCTGGGGCCGCCGCGTGCGAATCTGGTGGCACCTTCGCGCCTGTCTC
GCTGCTTTCGATAAGTCTCTAGCCATTTAAAATTTTTGATGACCTGCTGCGACGCTTTTTTTCTGGCAAG
ATAGTCTTGTAAATGCGGGCCAAGATCTGCACACTGGTATTTCGGTTTTTGGGGCCGCGGGCGGCGACGG
GGCCCGTGCGTCCCAGCGCACATGTTCGGCGAGGCGGGGCCTGCGAGCGCGGCCACCGAGAATCGGACGG
GGGTAGTCTCAAGCTGGCCGGCCTGCTCTGGTGCCTGGCCTCGCGCCGCCGTGTATCGCCCCGCCCTGGG
CGGCAAGGCTGGCCCGGTCGGCACCAGTTGCGTGAGCGGAAAGATGGCCGCTTCCCGGCCCTGCTGCAGG
GAGCTCAAAATGGAGGACGCGGCGCTCGGGAGAGCGGGCGGGTGAGTCACCCACACAAAGGAAAAGGGCC
TTTCCGTCCTCAGCCGTCGCTTCATGTGACTCCACGGAGTACCGGGCGCCGTCCAGGCACCTCGATTAGT
TCTCGAGCTTTTGGAGTACGTCGTCTTTAGGTTGGGGGGAGGGGTTTTATGCGATGGAGTTTCCCCACAC
TGAGTGGGTGGAGACTGAAGTTAGGCCAGCTTGGCACTTGATGTAATTCTCCTTGGAATTTGCCCTTTTT
GAGTTTGGATCTTGGTTCATTCTCAAGCCTCAGACAGTGGTTCAAAGTTTTTTTCTTCCATTTCAGGTGT
CGTGACGTACGGCCACCATGACCGAGTACAAGCCCACGGTGCGCCTCGCCACCCGCGACGACGTCCCCAG
GGCCGTACGCACCCTCGCCGCCGCGTTCGCCGACTACCCCGCCACGCGCCACACCGTCGATCCGGACCGC
CACATCGAGCGGGTCACCGAGCTGCAAGAACTCTTCCTCACGCGCGTCGGGCTCGACATCGGCAAGGTGT
GGGTCGCGGACGACGGCGCCGCCGTGGCGGTCTGGACCACGCCGGAGAGCGTCGAAGCGGGGGCGGTGTT
CGCCGAGATCGGCCCGCGCATGGCCGAGTTGAGCGGTTCCCGGCTGGCCGCGCAGCAACAGATGGAAGGC
CTCCTGGCGCCGCACCGGCCCAAGGAGCCCGCGTGGTTCCTGGCCACCGTCGGAGTCTCGCCCGACCACC
AGGGCAAGGGTCTGGGCAGCGCCGTCGTGCTCCCCGGAGTGGAGGCGGCCGAGCGCGCCGGGGTGCCCGC
CTTCCTGGAGACCTCCGCGCCCCGCAACCTCCCCTTCTACGAGCGGCTCGGCTTCACCGTCACCGCCGAC
GTCGAGGTGCCCGAAGGACCGCGCACCTGGTGCATGACCCGCAAGCCCGGTGCCTGAACGCGTTAAGTCG
ACAATCAACCTCTGGATTACAAAATTTGTGAAAGATTGACTGGTATTCTTAACTATGTTGCTCCTTTTAC
GCTATGTGGATACGCTGCTTTAATGCCTTTGTATCATGCTATTGCTTCCCGTATGGCTTTCATTTTCTCC
TCCTTGTATAAATCCTGGTTGCTGTCTCTTTATGAGGAGTTGTGGCCCGTTGTCAGGCAACGTGGCGTGG
TGTGCACTGTGTTTGCTGACGCAACCCCCACTGGTTGGGGCATTGCCACCACCTGTCAGCTCCTTTCCGG
GACTTTCGCTTTCCCCCTCCCTATTGCCACGGCGGAACTCATCGCCGCCTGCCTTGCCCGCTGCTGGACA
GGGGCTCGGCTGTTGGGCACTGACAATTCCGTGGTGTTGTCGGGGAAATCATCGTCCTTTCCTTGGCTGC
TCGCCTGTGTTGCCACCTGGATTCTGCGCGGGACGTCCTTCTGCTACGTCCCTTCGGCCCTCAATCCAGC
GGACCTTCCTTCCCGCGGCCTGCTGCCGGCTCTGCGGCCTCTTCCGCGTCTTCGCCTTCGCCCTCAGACG
AGTCGGATCTCCCTTTGGGCCGCCTCCCCGCGTCGACTTTAAGACCAATGACTTACAAGGCAGCTGTAGA
TCTTAGCCACTTTTTAAAAGAAAAGGGGGGACTGGAAGGGCTAATTCACTCCCAACGAAGACAAGATCTG
CTTTTTGCTTGTACTGGGTCTCTCTGGTTAGACCAGATCTGAGCCTGGGAGCTCTCTGGCTAACTAGGGA
ACCCACTGCTTAAGCCTCAATAAAGCTTGCCTTGAGTGCTTCAAGTAGTGTGTGCCCGTCTGTTGTGTGA
CTCTGGTAACTAGAGATCCCTCAGACCCTTTTAGTCAGTGTGGAAAATCTCTAGCAGTACGTATAGTAGT
TCATGTCATCTTATTATTCAGTATTTATAACTTGCAAAGAAATGAATATCAGAGAGTGAGAGGAACTTGT
TTATTGCAGCTTATAATGGTTACAAATAAAGCAATAGCATCACAAATTTCACAAATAAAGCATTTTTTTC
ACTGCATTCTAGTTGTGGTTTGTCCAAACTCATCAATGTATCTTATCATGTCTGGCTCTAGCTATCCCGC
CCCTAACTCCGCCCATCCCGCCCCTAACTCCGCCCAGTTCCGCCCATTCTCCGCCCCATGGCTGACTAAT
TTTTTTTATTTATGCAGAGGCCGAGGCCGCCTCGGCCTCTGAGCTATTCCAGAAGTAGTGAGGAGGCTTT
TTTGGAGGCCTAGGGACGTACCCAATTCGCCCTATAGTGAGTCGTATTACGCGCGCTCACTGGCCGTCGT
TTTACAACGTCGTGACTGGGAAAACCCTGGCGTTACCCAACTTAATCGCCTTGCAGCACATCCCCCTTTC
GCCAGCTGGCGTAATAGCGAAGAGGCCCGCACCGATCGCCCTTCCCAACAGTTGCGCAGCCTGAATGGCG
AATGGG
[124 nt withheld, positions 3367-3490]
C
[91 nt withheld, positions 3492-3582]
A
[49 nt withheld, positions 3584-3632]
CCTTTGACGTTGGAGTCCACGTTCTTT
[37 nt withheld, positions 3660-3696]
ACCCTATCTCGGTCTATTCTTTTGATTTATAAGGGATTTTGCCGATTTCGGCCTATTGGTTAAAAAATGA
GCTGATTTAACAAAAATTTAACGCGAATTTTAACAAAATATTAACGCTTACAATTTAGGTGGCACTTTTC
GGGGAAATGTGCGCGGAACCCCTATTTGTTTATTTTTCTAAATACATTCAAATATGTATCCGCTCATGAG
ACAATAACCCTGATAAATGCTTCAATAATATTGAAAAAGGAAGAGTATGAGTATTCAACATTTCCGTGTC
GCCCTTATTCCCTTTTTTGCGGCATTTTGCCTTCCTGTTTTTGCTCACCCAGAAACGCTGGTGAAAGTAA
AAGATGCTGAAGATCAGTTGGGTGCACGAGTGGGTTACATCGAACTGGATCTCAACAGCGGTAAGATCCT
TGAGAGTTTTCGCCCCGAAGAACGTTTTCCAATGATGAGCACTTTTAAAGTTCTGCTATGTGGCGCGGTA
TTATCCCGTATTGACGCCGGGCAAGAGCAACTCGGTCGCCGCATACACTATTCTCAGAATGACTTGGTTG
AGTACTCACCAGTCACAGAAAAGCATCTTACGGATGGCATGACAGTAAGAGAATTATGCAGTGCTGCCAT
AACCATGAGTGATAACACTGCGGCCAACTTACTTCTGACAACGATCGGAGGACCGAAGGAGCTAACCGCT
TTTTTGCACAACATGGGGGATCATGTAACTCGCCTTGATCGTTGGGAACCGGAGCTGAATGAAGCCATAC
CAAACGACGAGCGTGACACCACGATGCCTGTAGCAATGGCAACAACGTTGCGCAAACTATTAACTGGCGA
ACTACTTACTCTAGCTTCCCGGCAACAATTAATAGACTGGATGGAGGCGGATAAAGTTGCAGGACCACTT
CTGCGCTCGGCCCTTCCGGCTGGCTGGTTTATTGCTGATAAATCTGGAGCCGGTGAGCGTGGGTCTCGCG
GTATCATTGCAGCACTGGGGCCAGATGGTAAGCCCTCCCGTATCGTAGTTATCTACACGACGGGGAGTCA
GGCAACTATGGATGAACGAAATAGACAGATCGCTGAGATAGGTGCCTCACTGATTAAGCATTGGTAACTG
TCAGACCAAGTTTACTCATATATACTTTAGATTGATTTAAAACTTCATTTTTAATTTAAAAGGATCTAGG
TGAAGATCCTTTTTGATAATCTCATGACCAAAATCCCTTAACGTGAGTTTTCGTTCCACTGAGCGTCAGA
CCCCGTAGAAAAGATCAAAGGATCTTCTTGAGATCCTTTTTTTCTGCGCGTAATCTGCTGCTTGCAAACA
AAAAAACCACCGCTACCAGCGGTGGTTTGTTTGCCGGATCAAGAGCTACCAACTCTTTTTCCGAAGGTAA
CTGGCTTCAGCAGAGCGCAGATACCAAATACTGTTCTTCTAGTGTAGCCGTAGTTAGGCCACCACTTCAA
GAACTCTGTAGCACCGCCTACATACCTCGCTCTGCTAATCCTGTTACCAGTGGCTGCTGCCAGTGGCGAT
AAGTCGTGTCTTACCGGGTTGGACTCAAGACGATAGTTACCGGATAAGGCGCAGCGGTCGGGCTGAACGG
GGGGTTCGTGCACACAGCCCAGCTTGGAGCGAACGACCTACACCGAACTGAGATACCTACAGCGTGAGCT
ATGAGAAAGCGCCACGCTTCCCGAAGGGAGAAAGGCGGACAGGTATCCGGTAAGCGGCAGGGTCGGAACA
GGAGAGCGCACGAGGGAGCTTCCAGGGGGAAACGCCTGGTATCTTTATAGTCCTGTCGGGTTTCGCCACC
TCTGACTTGAGCGTCGATTTTTGTGATGCTCGTCAGGGGGGCGGAGCCTATGGAAAAACGCCAGCAACGC
GGCCTTTTTACGGTTCCTGGCCTTTTGCTGGCCTTTTGCTCACATGTTCTTTCCTGCGTTATCCCCTGAT
TCTGTGGATAACCGTATTACCGCCTTTGAGTGAGCTGATACCGCTCGCCGCAGCCGAACGACCGAGCGCA
GCGAGTCAGTGAGCGAGGAAGCGGAAGAGCGCCCAATACGCAAACCGCCTCTCCCCGCGCGTTGGCCGAT
TCATTAATGCAGCTGGCACGACAGGTTTCCCGACTGGAAAGCGGGCAGTGAGCGCAACGCAATTAATGTG
AGTTAGCTCACTCATTAGGCACCCCAGGCTTTACACTTTATGCTTCCGGCTCGTATGTTGTGTGGAATTG
TGAGCGGATAACAATTTCACACAGGAAACAGCTATGACCATGATTACGCCAAGCGCGCAATTAACCCTCA
CTAAAGGGAACAAAAGCTGGAGCTGCAAGCTTAATGTAGTCTTATGCAATACTCTTGTAGTCTTGCAACA
TGGTAACGATGAGTTAGCAACATGCCTTACAAGGAGAGAAAAAGCACCGTGCATGCCGATTGGTGGAAGT
AAGGTGGTACGATCGTGCCTTATTAGGAAGGCAACAGACGGGTCTGACATGGATTGGACGAACCACTGAA
TTGCCGCATTGCAGAGATATTGTATTTAAGTGCCTAGCTCGATACATAAACGGGTCTCTCTGGTTAGACC
AGATCTGAGCCTGGGAGCTCTCTGGCTAACTAGGGAACCCACTGCTTAAGCCTCAATAAAGCTTGCCTTG
AGTGCTTCAAGTAGTGTGTGCCCGTCTGTTGTGTGACTCTGGTAACTAGAGATCCCTCAGACCCTTTTAG
TCAGTGTGGAAAATCTCTAGCAGTGGCGCCCGAACAGGGACTTGAAAGCGAAAGGGAAACCAGAGGAGCT
CTCTCGACGCAGGACTCGGCTTGCTGAAGCGCGCACGGCAAGAGGCGAGGGGCGGCGACTGGTGAGTACG
CCAAAAATTTTGACTAGCGGAGGCTAGAAGGAGAGAGATGGGTGCGAGAGCGTCAGTATTAAGCGGGGGA
GAATTAGATCGCGATGGGAAAAAATTCGGTTAAGGCCAGGGGGAAAGAAAAAATATAAATTAAAACATAT
AGTATGGGCAAGCAGGGAGCTAGAACGATTCGCAGTTAATCCTGGCCTGTTAGAAACATCAGAAGGCTGT
AGACAAATACTGGGACAGCTACAACCATCCCTTCAGACAGGATCAGAAGAACTTAGATCATTATATAATA
CAGTAGCAACCCTCTATTGTGTGCATCAAAGGATAGAGATAAAAGACACCAAGGAAGCTTTAGACAAGAT
AGAGGAAGAGCAAAACAAAAGTAAGACCACCGCACAGCAAGCGGCCGCTGATCTTCAGACCTGGAGGAGG
AGATATGAGGGACAATTGGAGAAGTGAATTATATAAATATAAAGTAGTAAAAATTGAACCATTAGGAGTA
GCACCCACCAAGGCAAAGAGAAGAGTGGTGCAGAGAGAAAAAAGAGCAGTGGGAATAGGAGCTTTGTTCC
TTGGGTTCTTGGGAGCAGCAGGAAGCACTATGGGCGCAGCGTCAATGACGCTGACGGTACAGGCCAGACA
ATTATTGTCTGGTATAGTGCAGCAGCAGAACAATTTGCTGAGGGCTATTGAGGCGCAACAGCATCTGTTG
CAACTCACAGTCTGGGGCATCAAGCAGCTCCAGGCAAGAATCCTGGCTGTGGAAAGATACCTAAAGGATC
AACAGCTCCTGGGGATTTGGGGTTGCTCTGGAAAACTCATTTGCACCACTGCTGTGCCTTGGAATGCTAG
TTGGAGTAATAAATCTCTGGAACAGATTTGGAATCACACGACCTGGATGGAGTGGGACAGAGAAATTAAC
AATTACACAAGCTTAATACACTCCTTAATTGAAGAATCGCAAAACCAGCAAGAAAAGAATGAACAAGAAT
TATTGGAATTAGATAAATGGGCAAGTTTGTGGAATTGGTTTAACATAACAAATTGGCTGTGGTATATAAA
ATTATTCATAATGATAGTAGGAGGCTTGGTAGGTTTAAGAATAGTTTTTGCTGTACTTTCTATAGTGAAT
AGAGTTAGGCAGGGATATTCACCATTATCGTTTCAGACCCACCTCCCAACCCCGAGGGGACCCAGAGAGG
GCCTATTTCCCATGATTCCTTCATATTTGCATATACGATACAAGGCTGTTAGAGAGATAATTAGAATTAA
TTTGACTGTAAACACAAAGATATTAGTACAAAATACGTGACGTAGAAAGTAATAATTTCTTGGGTAGTTT
GCAGTTTTAAAATTATGTTTTAAAATGGACTATCATATGCTTACCGTAACTTGAAAGTATTTCGATTTCT
TGGCTTTATATATCTTGTGGAAAGGACGAAACACCGTAAGCGGAAAGGATCCGATGGTTTTAGAGCTAGA
AATAGCAAGTTAAAATAAGGCTAGTCCGTTATCAACTTGAAAAAGTGGCACCGAGTCGGTGCTTTTTTAA
GCTTGGCGTAACTAGATCTTGAGACAAATGGCAGTATTCATCCACAATTTTAAAAGAAAAGGGGGGATTG
GGGGGTACAGTGCAGGGGAAAGAATAGTAGACATAATAGCAACAGACATACAAACTAAAGAATTACAAAA
ACAAATTACAAAAATTCAAAATTTTCGGGTTTATTACAGGGACAGCAGAGATCCACTTTGGCGCCGGCTC
GAGGGGG
Features (pLannotate 1.2.2; 29 found; start..end, strand, type, name):
     14..80      +  CDS            small t antigen (fragment): SV40 (simian virus 40) small t antigen
    106..317     +  promoter       EF-1α core promoter: core promoter for human elongation factor EF-1α
    318..1256    +  intron         EF-1α intron A: intron upstream of the start codon of human EF-1α
   1278..1877    +  CDS            PuroR (fragment): puromycin N-acetyltransferase; pac from Streptomyces; confers resistance to puromycin
   1893..2481    +  misc_feature   WPRE: woodchuck hepatitis virus posttranscriptional regulatory element
   2532..2551    +  misc_feature   cPPT/CTS (fragment): central polypurine tract and central termination sequence of HIV-1
   2553..2786    +  LTR            3' LTR (ΔU3): self-inactivating 3' long terminal repeat (LTR) from HIV-1
   2864..2985    +  polyA_signal   SV40 poly(A) signal: SV40 polyadenylation signal
   3025..3160    +  rep_origin     SV40 ori: SV40 origin of replication
   3181..3199    -  promoter       T7 promoter: promoter for bacteriophage T7 RNA polymerase
   3207..3362    +  CDS            lacZα (fragment): LacZα fragment of β-galactosidase; lacZ fragment
   3367..3795    +  rep_origin     f1 ori (sequence partly withheld): f1 bacteriophage origin of replication; arrow indicates direction of (+) strand synthesis
   3848..3952    +  promoter       AmpR promoter: bla
   3953..4813    +  CDS            AmpR: β-lactamase; bla; confers resistance to ampicillin, carbenicillin, and related antibiotics
   4984..5572    +  rep_origin     ori: high-copy-number ColE1/pMB1/pBR322/pUC origin of replication
   5755..5847    +  CDS            lacI (fragment): lac repressor; lacI; The lac repressor binds to the lac operator to inhibit transcription in E. coli. This inhibition can be relieved by adding lactose or isopropyl-β-D-thiogalactopyranoside (IPTG).
   5860..5881    +  protein_bind   CAP binding site: CAP binding activates transcription in the presence of cAMP. E. coli catabolite activator protein
   5896..5926    +  promoter       lac promoter: promoter for the E. coli lac operon
   5934..5950    +  protein_bind   lac operator: The lac repressor binds to the lac operator to inhibit transcription in E. coli. This inhibition can be relieved by adding lactose or isopropyl-β-D-thiogalactopyranoside (IPTG). lac repressor encoded by lacI
   5995..6013    +  promoter       T3 promoter: promoter for bacteriophage T3 RNA polymerase
   6041..6267    +  promoter       RSV promoter: Rous sarcoma virus enhancer/promoter
   6268..6448    +  LTR            5' LTR (truncated): truncated 5' long terminal repeat (LTR) from HIV-1
   6495..6620    +  misc_feature   HIV-1 Ψ: packaging signal of human immunodeficiency virus type 1
   6604..6967    +  CDS            HIV-1 gag (fragment): gag protein from human immunodeficiency virus 1; gag
   7113..7346    +  misc_feature   RRE: The Rev response element (RRE) of HIV-1 allows for Rev-dependent mRNA export from the nucleus to the cytoplasm.
   7723..7749    +  CDS            Rev (fragment): human immunodeficiency virus 1 (HIV-1) Rev protein; rev; enhances nuclear export of unspliced and incompletely spliced viral mRNAs
   7753..7993    +  promoter       U6 promoter: RNA polymerase III promoter for human U6 snRNA
   8023..8098    +  misc_RNA       gRNA scaffold: guide RNA scaffold for the Streptococcus pyogenes CRISPR/Cas9 system
   8154..8271    +  misc_feature   cPPT/CTS: central polypurine tract and central termination sequence of HIV-1
