[The description below was written by a language model from this plasmid's Addgene catalogue record and pLannotate feature annotations shown in this document.]
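Description:
MAP3K10 gRNA (BRDN0001146111) is a third-generation lentiviral CRISPR guide plasmid built on the lentiGuide-Puro backbone, carrying a single guide RNA directed against human MAP3K10 (also known as MLK2, MEKK10 or MST) and designed against the NM_002446.3 reference transcript. The 8.3 kb plasmid is propagated in E. coli at high copy through a ColE1/pUC-type origin with ampicillin selection via β-lactamase. It also retains an f1 origin, an SV40 origin, and lac/T7/T3 remnants from the cloning backbone.

The lentiviral transfer cassette begins with an RSV promoter fused to a truncated HIV-1 5' LTR, which makes genomic RNA production in packaging cells independent of Tat. This is followed by the Ψ packaging signal with a partial gag sequence, and the RRE for Rev-dependent nuclear export. The cassette ends in a ΔU3 self-inactivating 3' LTR with a downstream SV40 polyadenylation signal. Within it, a human U6 RNA polymerase III promoter drives the MAP3K10-specific spacer fused to the Streptococcus pyogenes Cas9 guide scaffold, and a cPPT/CTS element lies just downstream of it to aid nuclear import of the reverse-transcribed genome. A separate EF-1α core promoter with its intron A expresses puromycin N-acetyltransferase, allowing selection of transduced mammalian cells, with a WPRE to enhance transcript stability and expression.

The plasmid does not encode Cas9, so it is meant to be used with a separate Cas9 lentivector or in cells already expressing Cas9 to disrupt MAP3K10. It is an individual clone corresponding to a member of a human kinome gRNA library, associated with work on optimised sgRNA design for higher on-target activity and reduced off-target effects.
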