Addgene plasmid #76007: MAP3K10 gRNA (BRDN0001146111)
Purpose: 3rd generation lentiviral gRNA plasmid targeting human MAP3K10
Depositing lab: John Doench & David Root. Depositing organization: Broad Institute. Publication: Optimized sgRNA design to maximize activity and minimize off-target effects of CRISPR-Cas9. Doench JG, Fusi N, Sullender M, Hegde M, Vaimberg EW, Donovan KF, Smith I, Tothova Z, Wilen C, Orchard R, Virgin HW, Listgarten J, Root DE. Nat Biotechnol. 2016 Jan 18. doi: 10.1038/nbt.3437. PubMed 26780180.
Backbone
  Vector backbone: lentiGuide-Puro
  Backbone manufacturer: Zhang Lab (Addgene plasmid # 52963)
  Vector type: Mammalian Expression, Lentiviral, CRISPR
  Selectable markers: Puromycin
Growth in bacteria
  Bacterial resistance: Ampicillin, 100 μg/mL
  Growth temperature: 37°C
  Growth strain: DH5alpha
  Copy number: High Copy
Gene/Insert
  Gene/Insert name: MAP3K10 (alt names: MAP3K10; NM_002446.3)
  gRNA/shRNA sequence: TAAGCGGAAAGGATCCGATG
  Species: H. sapiens (human)
  Entrez Gene: MAP3K10 (a.k.a. MEKK10, MLK2, MST)
  Promoter: hU6
  Cloning method: Unknown
  Sequencing primers: 5′ U6-F; 3′ pS2-R
Terms and licenses: Academic/Nonprofit Terms; Industry Terms: Not Available to Industry
Depositor comments: The gRNA was designed to target the following Genbank reference sequence(s): NM_002446.3. Note that this plasmid does NOT contain Cas9. It should be used in conjunction with lentiCas9-Blast (Addgene #52962) or otherwise with cell lines already expressing Cas9. Browse the full kinome gRNA library at http://www.addgene.org/pooled-library/broadgpp-human-kinome/ or visit http://www.broadinstitute.org/rnai/public/ for detailed protocols and information.
How to cite: MAP3K10 gRNA (BRDN0001146111) was a gift from John Doench & David Root (Addgene plasmid # 76007 ; http://n2t.net/addgene:76007 ; RRID:Addgene_76007)
