>Addgene plasmid #76007 | MAP3K10 gRNA (BRDN0001146111) | depositor partial sequence | sequence record 143467 | Target Sequence
TAAGCGGAAAGGATCCGATG
