>Addgene plasmid #76007 | MAP3K10 gRNA (BRDN0001146111) | addgene partial sequence | sequence record 184999 | hU6-F
AGAAAGTAATAATTTCTTGGGTAGTTTGCAGTTTTAAAATTATGTTTTAAAATGGACTATCATATGCTTA
CCGTAACTTGAAAGTATTTCGATTTCTTGGCTTTATATATCTTGTGGAAAGGACGAAACACCGTAAGCGG
AAAGGATCCGATGGTTTTAGAGCTAGAAATAGCAAGTTAAAATAAGGCTAGTCCGTTATCAACTTGAAAA
AGTGGCACCGAGTCGGTGCTTTTTTAAGCTTGGCGTAACTAGATCTTGAGACAAATGGCAGTATTCATCC
ACAATTTTAAAAGAAAAGGGGGGATTGGGGGGTACAGTGCAGGGGAAAGAATAGTAGACATAATAGCAAC
AGACATACAAACTAAAGAATTACAAAAACAAATTACAAAAATTCAAAATTTTCGGGTTTATTACAGGGAC
AGCAGAGATCCACTTTGGCGCCGGCTCGAGGGGGCCCGGGTGCAAAGATGGATAAAGTTTTAAACAGAGA
GGAATCTTTGCAGCTAATGGACCTTCTAGGTCTTGAAAGGAGTGGGAATTGGCTCCGGTGCCCGTCAGTG
GGCAGAGCGC
